Addgene plasmid #58760: JMC077-F02
Purpose: bacterial expression of PDB 4O64
Depositing lab: Cheryl Arrowsmith. Depositing organization: University of Toronto.
Backbone
  Vector backbone: pET28-MHL
  Backbone manufacturer: SGC
  Backbone size w/o insert (bp): 7325
  Vector type: Bacterial Expression
Growth in bacteria
  Bacterial resistance: Kanamycin, 50 μg/mL
  Growth temperature: 37°C
  Growth strain: DH5alpha
  Copy number: High Copy
Gene/Insert
  Gene/Insert name: PDB:4O64 (alt names: KDM2B:JMC077-F02:C228584; BC115380; KDM2B)
  Species: H. sapiens (human)
  Mutation: Bacterial expression for structure determination; may not be full ORF, see comments
  Entrez Gene: KDM2B (a.k.a. CXXC2, FBXL10, Fbl10, JHDM1B, PCCX2)
  Promoter: T7
  Tag / fusion protein: His (N terminal on insert)
  Cloning method: Unknown
  Sequencing primers: 5′ T7; 3′ T7term
Terms and licenses: Academic/Nonprofit Terms; Industry Terms: Not Available to Industry
How to cite: JMC077-F02 was a gift from Cheryl Arrowsmith (Addgene plasmid # 58760 ; http://n2t.net/addgene:58760 ; RRID:Addgene_58760)
