[The description below was written by a language model from this plasmid's Addgene catalogue record.]
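Description:
JMC077-F02 is a bacterial expression plasmid built on the pET28-MHL backbone from the Structural Genomics Consortium, a pET-type vector recorded as 7325 bp without insert. It is propagated in E. coli cloning strains such as DH5alpha under kanamycin selection and is listed as high copy. The record does not include a feature table, so the origin of replication and other backbone elements are not itemised. The listed sequencing primers (T7 and T7 terminator) indicate that the insert sits between the standard T7 promoter and terminator regions typical of pET vectors.

The insert is derived from human KDM2B (also known as FBXL10, JHDM1B, CXXC2 or PCCX2), a lysine demethylase family member, and corresponds to the protein construct used to solve the crystal structure deposited as PDB entry 4O64. The record notes that the construct was designed for structure determination and may not encode the full open reading frame, so it most likely covers a fragment or domain of the protein. The exact residue boundaries are not stated in the fields provided. Expression is driven by the T7 promoter, which requires a host supplying T7 RNA polymerase, as DE3 lysogen expression strains do. The protein carries an N-terminal His tag, which allows purification by immobilised metal affinity chromatography.

The construct is intended for recombinant production of the KDM2B fragment in bacteria, for crystallography or related biochemical and biophysical studies. The cloning method is not recorded. Distribution is limited to academic and nonprofit users.
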