>Addgene plasmid #58760 | JMC077-F02 | depositor partial sequence | sequence record 90911 | insert
CGGCGGCGCCGGACGCGATGCCGCAAGTGCGAGGCTTGTTTACGTACTGAATGTGGTGAATGTCACTTCT
GTAAAGATATGAAAAAATTCGGTGGTCCAGGTCGTATGAAACAATCTTGTATTATGCGTCAATGTATTGC
TCCAGTTTTACCACACACTGCTGTTTGTTTAGTTTGTGGTGAAGCTGGTAAAGAAGATACTGTTGAAGAA
GAAGAAGGTAAATTCAACTTAATGTTAATGGAATGTTCTATTTGTAACGAAATTATTCACCCAGGTTGTT
TAAAAATTAAAGAATCTGAAGGTGTTGTTAACGATGAATTACCAAACTGTTGGGAGTGTCCGAAGTGTAA
C
