>Addgene plasmid #58760 | JMC077-F02 | addgene partial sequence | sequence record 93146 | T7 5'-TAATACGACTCACTATAGGG-3'
ATTCCCTCTAGAAATAATTTTGTTTAACTTTAAGAAGGAGATATACCATGCATCATCATCATCATCACAG
CAGCGGCAGAGAAAACTTGTATTTCCAGGGCCGGCGGCGCCGGACGCGATGCCGCAAGTGCGAGGCTTGT
TTACGTACTGAATGTGGTGAATGTCACTTCTGTAAAGATATGAAAAAATTCGGTGGTCCAGGTCGTATGA
AACAATCTTGTATTATGCGTCAATGTATTGCTCCAGTTTTACCACACACTGCTGTTTGTTTAGTTTGTGG
TGAAGCTGGTAAAGAAGATACTGTTGAAGAAGAAGAAGGTAAATTCAACTTAATGTTAATGGAATGTTCT
ATTTGTAACGAAATTATTCACCCAGGTTGTTTAAAAATTAAAGAATCTGAAGGTGTTGTTAACGATGAAT
TACCAAACTGTTGGGAGTGTCCGAAGTGTAACTGATGACGAAGCTTGCGGCCGCACTCGAGCACCACCAC
CACCACCACTGAGATCCGGCTGCTAACAAAGCCCGAAAGGAAGCTGAGTTGGCTGCTGCCACCGCTGAGC
AATAACTAGCATAACCCCTTGGGGCCTCTAAACGGGTCTTGAGGGGTTTTTTGCTGAAAGGAGGAACTAT
ATCCGGATTGGCGAATGGG
[124 nt withheld, positions 650-773]
C
[79 nt withheld, positions 775-853]
CAAAAAACTTGATTTAGGGTGATGGTTCACGTAGTGGGCCATCGCCCCTGATAGACGGTTTTTCGCCCTT
TGA
