>Addgene plasmid #58760 | JMC077-F02 | addgene partial sequence | sequence record 93147 | T7term 5'-GCTAGTTATTGCTCAGCGG-3'
GGATCTCAGTGGTGGTGGTGGTGGTGCTCGAGTGCGGCCGCAAGCTTCGTCATCAGTTACACTTCGGACA
CTCCCAACAGTTTGGTAATTCATCGTTAACAACACCTTCAGATTCTTTAATTTTTAAACAACCTGGGTGA
ATAATTTCGTTACAAATAGAACATTCCATTAACATTAAGTTGAATTTACCTTCTTCTTCTTCAACAGTAT
CTTCTTTACCAGCTTCACCACAAACTAAACAAACAGCAGTGTGTGGTAAAACTGGAGCAATACATTGACG
CATAATACAAGATTGTTTCATACGACCTGGACCACCGAATTTTTTCATATCTTTACAGAAGTGACATTCA
CCACATTCAGTACGTAAACAAGCCTCGCACTTGCGGCATCGCGTCCGGCGCCGCCGGCCCTGGAAATACA
AGTTTTCTCTGCCGCTGCTGTGATGATGATGATGATGCATGGTATATCTCCTTCTTAAAGTTAAACAAAA
TTATTTCTAGAGGGGAATTGTTATCCGCTCACAATTCCCCTATAGTGAGTCGTATTAATTTCGCGGGATC
GAGATCTCGATCCTCTACGCCGGACGCATCGTGGCCGGCATCACCGGCGCCA
